>Addgene plasmid #81396 | pDONR223_A4GALT_p.A272V | addgene full sequence | sequence record 167900 | Addgene NGS Result
AAACGACGGCCAGTCTTAAGCTCGGGCCCCAAATAATGATTTTATTTTGACTGATAGTGACCTGTTCGTT
GCAACAAATTGATGAGCAATGCTTTTTTATAATGCCAACTTTGTACAAAAAAGTTGGCATGTCCAAGCCC
CCCGACCTCCTGCTGCGGCTGCTCCGGGGCGCCCCAAGGCAGCGGGTCTGCACCCTGTTCATCATCGGCT
TCAAGTTCACGTTTTTCGTCTCCATCATGATCTACTGGCACGTTGTGGGAGAGCCCAAGGAGAAAGGGCA
GCTCTATAACCTGCCAGCAGAGATCCCCTGCCCCACCTTGACACCCCCCACCCCACCCTCCCACGGCCCC
ACTCCAGGCAACATCTTCTTCCTGGAGACTTCAGACCGGACCAACCCCAACTTCCTGTTCATGTGCTCGG
TGGAGTCGGCCGCCAGAACTCACCCCGAATCCCACGTGCTGGTCCTGATGAAAGGGCTTCCGGGTGGCAA
CGCCTCTCTGCCCCGGCACCTGGGCATCTCACTTCTGAGCTGCTTCCCGAATGTCCAGATGCTCCCGCTG
GACCTGCGGGAGCTGTTCCGGGACACACCCCTGGCCGACTGGTACGCGGCCGTGCAGGGGCGCTGGGAGC
CCTACCTGCTGCCCGTGCTCTCCGACGCCTCCAGGATCGCACTCATGTGGAAGTTCGGCGGCATCTACCT
GGACACGGACTTCATTGTTCTCAAGAACCTGCGGAACCTGACCAACGTGCTGGGCACCCAGTCCCGCTAC
GTCCTCAACGGCGCGTTCCTGGCCTTCGAGCGCCGGCACGAGTTCATGGCGCTGTGCATGCGGGACTTCG
TGGACCACTACAACGGCTGGATCTGGGGTCACCAGGGCCCGCAGCTGCTCACGCGGGTCTTCAAGAAGTG
GTGTTCCATCCGCAGCCTGGCCGAGAGCCGCGTCTGCCGCGGCGTCACCACCCTGCCCCCTGAGGCCTTC
TACCCCATCCCCTGGCAGGACTGGAAGAAGTACTTTGAGGACATCAACCCCGAGGAGCTGCCGCGGCTGC
TCAGTGCCACCTATGCTGTCCACGTGTGGAACAAGAAGAGCCAGGGCACGCGGTTCGAGGCCACGTCCAG
GGCACTGCTGGCCCAGCTGCATGCCCGCTACTGCCCCACGACGCACGAGGCCATGAAAATGTACTTGTGA
TTGCCAACTTTCTTGTACAAAGTTGTCATTATAAGAAAGCATTGCTTATCAATTTGTTGCAACGAACAGG
TCACTATCAGTCAAAATAAAATCATTATTTGCCATCCAGCTGATATCCCCTATAGTGAGTCGTATTACAT
GGTCATAGCTGTTTCCTGGCAGCTCTGGCCCGTGTCTCAAAATCTCTGATGTTACATTGCACAAGATAAA
AATATATCATCATGCCTCCTCTAGACCAGCCAGGACAGAAATGCCTCGACTTCGCTGCTACCCAAGGTTG
CCGGGTGACGCACACCGTGGAAACGGATGAAGGCACGAACCCAGTGGACATAAGCCTGTTCGGTTCGTAA
GCTGTAATGCAAGTAGCGTATGCGCTCACGCAACTGGTCCAGAACCTTGACCGAACGCAGCGGTGGTAAC
GGCGCAGTGGCGGTTTTCATGGCTTGTTATGACTGTTTTTTTGGGGTACAGTCTATGCCTCGGGCATCCA
AGCAGCAAGCGCGTTACGCCGTGGGTCGATGTTTGATGTTATGGAGCAGCAACGATGTTACGCAGCAGGG
CAGTCGCCCTAAAACAAAGTTAAACATTATGAGGGAAGCGGTGATCGCCGAAGTATCGACTCAACTATCA
GAGGTAGTTGGCGTCATCGAGCGCCATCTCGAACCGACGTTGCTGGCCGTACATTTGTACGGCTCCGCAG
TGGATGGCGGCCTGAAGCCACACAGTGATATTGATTTGCTGGTTACGGTGACCGTAAGGCTTGATGAAAC
AACGCGGCGAGCTTTGATCAACGACCTTTTGGAAACTTCGGCTTCCCCTGGAGAGAGCGAGATTCTCCGC
GCTGTAGAAGTCACCATTGTTGTGCACGACGACATCATTCCGTGGCGTTATCCAGCTAAGCGCGAACTGC
AATTTGGAGAATGGCAGCGCAATGACATTCTTGCAGGTATCTTCGAGCCAGCCACGATCGACATTGATCT
GGCTATCTTGCTGACAAAAGCAAGAGAACATAGCGTTGCCTTGGTAGGTCCAGCGGCGGAGGAACTCTTT
GATCCGGTTCCTGAACAGGATCTATTTGAGGCGCTAAATGAAACCTTAACGCTATGGAACTCGCCGCCCG
ACTGGGCTGGCGATGAGCGAAATGTAGTGCTTACGTTGTCCCGCATTTGGTACAGCGCAGTAACCGGCAA
AATCGCGCCGAAGGATGTCGCTGCCGACTGGGCAATGGAGCGCCTGCCGGCCCAGTATCAGCCCGTCATA
CTTGAAGCTAGACAGGCTTATCTTGGACAAGAAGAAGATCGCTTGGCCTCGCGCGCAGATCAGTTGGAAG
AATTTGTCCACTACGTGAAAGGCGAGATCACCAAGGTAGTCGGCAAATAACCCTCGAGCCACCCATGACC
AAAATCCCTTAACGTGAGTTACGCGTCGTTCCACTGAGCGTCAGACCCCGTAGAAAAGATCAAAGGATCT
TCTTGAGATCCTTTTTTTCTGCGCGTAATCTGCTGCTTGCAAACAAAAAAACCACCGCTACCAGCGGTGG
TTTGTTTGCCGGATCAAGAGCTACCAACTCTTTTTCCGAAGGTAACTGGCTTCAGCAGAGCGCAGATACC
AAATACTGTTCTTCTAGTGTAGCCGTAGTTAGGCCACCACTTCAAGAACTCTGTAGCACCGCCTACATAC
CTCGCTCTGCTAATCCTGTTACCAGTGGCTGCTGCCAGTGGCGATAAGTCGTGTCTTACCGGGTTGGACT
CAAGACGATAGTTACCGGATAAGGCGCAGCGGTCGGGCTGAACGGGGGGTTCGTGCACACAGCCCAGCTT
GGAGCGAACGACCTACACCGAACTGAGATACCTACAGCGTGAGCTATGAGAAAGCGCCACGCTTCCCGAA
GGGAGAAAGGCGGACAGGTATCCGGTAAGCGGCAGGGTCGGAACAGGAGAGCGCACGAGGGAGCTTCCAG
GGGGAAACGCCTGGTATCTTTATAGTCCTGTCGGGTTTCGCCACCTCTGACTTGAGCGTCGATTTTTGTG
ATGCTCGTCAGGGGGGCGGAGCCTATGGAAAAACGCCAGCAACGCGGCCTTTTTACGGTTCCTGGCCTTT
TGCTGGCCTTTTGCTCACATGTTCTTTCCTGCGTTATCCCCTGATTCTGTGGATAACCGTATTACCGCCT
TTGAGTGAGCTGATACCGCTCGCCGCAGCCGAACGACCGAGCGCAGCGAGTCAGTGAGCGAGGAAGCGGA
AGAGCGCCCAATACGCAAACCGCCTCTCCCCGCGCGTTGGCCGATTCATTAATGCAGCTGGCACGACAGG
TTTCCCGACTGGAAAGCGGGCAGTGAGCGCAACGCAATTAATACGCGTACCGCTAGCCAGGAAGAGTTTG
TAGAAACGCAAAAAGGCCATCCGTCAGGATGGCCTTCTGCTTAGTTTGATGCCTGGCAGTTTATGGCGGG
CGTCCTGCCCGCCACCCTCCGGGCCGTTGCTTCACAACGTTCAAATCCGCTCCCGGCGGATTTGTCCTAC
TCAGGAGAGCGTTCACCGACAAACAACAGATAAAACGAAAGGCCCAGTCTTCCGACTGAGCCTTTCGTTT
TATTTGATGCCTGGCAGTTCCCTACTCTCGCGTTAACGCTAGCATGGATGTTTTCCCAGTCACGACGTTG
TA
Features (pLannotate 1.2.2; 12 found; start..end, strand, type, name):
     31..126     +  protein_bind   attL3: mutant version of attL; recombination site for the Gateway® LR reaction LR Clonase™
    129..1187    +  CDS            A4GALT: A4GAT_HUMAN - Also known as A14GALT, A4GALT1. Experimental evidence at protein level: Swiss-Prot protein existence level 1. (Microbial infection) Globotriaosylceramide is one of the cellular ligands for bacterial verotoxins. From Homo sapiens (Human).
   1198..1291    -  protein_bind   attL2 (fragment): mutant version of attL; recombination site for the Gateway® LR reaction LR Clonase™
   1309..1327    -  promoter       T7 promoter: promoter for bacteriophage T7 RNA polymerase
   1517..1540    +  promoter       Pc promoter (fragment): intI1 (promoter lies within the coding sequence); class 1 integron promoter
   1716..1772    +  CDS            GmR (fragment): gentamycin acetyltransferase; aacC1; confers resistance to gentamycin
   1779..2570    +  CDS            SmR: aminoglycoside adenylyltransferase (Murphy, 1985); aadA; confers resistance to spectinomycin and streptomycin
   2663..3251    +  rep_origin     ori: high-copy-number ColE1/pMB1/pBR322/pUC origin of replication
   3434..3526    +  CDS            lacI (fragment): lac repressor; lacI; The lac repressor binds to the lac operator to inhibit transcription in E. coli. This inhibition can be relieved by adding lactose or isopropyl-β-D-thiogalactopyranoside (IPTG).
   3581..3608    -  terminator     rrnB T2 terminator: transcription terminator T2 from the E. coli rrnB gene
   3740..3783    +  terminator     rrnB T1 terminator: Escherichia coli rrnB; transcription terminator T1 from the E. coli rrnB gene
   3830..14      -  CDS            lacZα (fragment) (across the origin): LacZα fragment of β-galactosidase; lacZ fragment
