[The description below was written by a language model from this plasmid's Addgene catalogue record and pLannotate feature annotations shown in this document.]
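Description:
pDONR223_A4GALT_p.A272V is a Gateway entry clone built on the Invitrogen pDONR223 backbone and carrying the human A4GALT open reading frame with an alanine-to-valine substitution at residue 272. A4GALT encodes the alpha-1,4-galactosyltransferase that synthesises globotriaosylceramide (Gb3), a glycolipid that acts as a cellular ligand for bacterial verotoxins. The plasmid is propagated in E. coli from a high-copy ColE1/pUC-type origin and is selected with spectinomycin through the aadA (SmR) aminoglycoside adenylyltransferase gene. This marker appears to be driven by a fragment of the class 1 integron Pc promoter. The annotated gentamicin-resistance, lacI and lacZα fragments are backbone remnants rather than functional genes.

The sequenced record is 3,852 nt. In it the coding sequence lies between two attL recombination sites, annotated by the software as attL3 and a partial attL2. These sites allow an LR Clonase reaction to move the ORF into any compatible Gateway destination vector. The record lists no promoter for the insert, so the clone is a shuttle and archival form of the gene and is not meant for expression. A T7 promoter lies just outside one att site, and rrnB T1 and T2 terminators upstream shield the cassette from read-through transcription. The depositor describes the ORF as "closed", meaning a stop codon immediately follows the insert, so C-terminal tags supplied by a destination vector would not be fused to the protein.

The construct belongs to the Target Accelerator Plasmid Collection, a set of wild-type and variant ORFs assembled for systematic functional testing of rare cancer-associated alleles. After transfer into an expression vector, this variant can be compared with the wild-type gene.
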