Addgene plasmid #81396: pDONR223_A4GALT_p.A272V
Purpose: Gateway Donor vector containing A4GALT , part of the Target Accelerator Plasmid Collection.
Depositing lab: Jesse Boehm & William Hahn & David Root. Depositing organization: Broad Institute. Publication: Systematic Functional Interrogation of Rare Cancer Variants Identifies Oncogenic Alleles. Kim E, Ilic N, Shrestha Y, Zou L, Kamburov A, Zhu C, Yang X, Lubonja R, Tran N, Nguyen C, Lawrence MS, Piccioni F, Bagul M, Doench JG, Chouinard CR, Wu X, Hogstrom L, Natoli T, Tamayo P, Horn H, Corsello SM, Lage K, Root DE, Subramanian A, Golub TR, Getz G, Boehm JS, Hahn WC. Cancer Discov. 2016 Jul;6(7):714-26. doi: 10.1158/2159-8290.CD-16-0160. Epub 2016 May 4. PubMed 27147599.
Backbone
  Vector backbone: pDONR223
  Backbone manufacturer: Invitrogen
  Backbone size w/o insert (bp): 2790
  Vector type: Gateway Entry vector
Growth in bacteria
  Bacterial resistance: Spectinomycin, 50 μg/mL
  Growth temperature: 37°C
  Growth strain: DH5alpha
  Copy number: High Copy
Gene/Insert
  Gene/Insert name: A4GALT
  Species: H. sapiens (human)
  Mutation: A272V
  GenBank ID: NM_017436.4
  Entrez Gene: A4GALT (a.k.a. A14GALT, A4GALT1, Gb3S, P(k), P1, P1PK, PK)
  Promoter: None
  Cloning method: Gateway Cloning
  Sequencing primers: 5′ M13pUC-fwd; 3′ M13-Rev
Terms and licenses: Academic/Nonprofit Terms; Industry Terms: Not Available to Industry
Depositor comments: Closed state: stop codon immediately follows insert
How to cite: pDONR223_A4GALT_p.A272V was a gift from Jesse Boehm & William Hahn & David Root (Addgene plasmid # 81396 ; http://n2t.net/addgene:81396 ; RRID:Addgene_81396)
