>Addgene plasmid #81396 | pDONR223_A4GALT_p.A272V | depositor partial sequence | sequence record 154715 | Insert sequence
ATGTCCAAGCCCCCCGACCTCCTGCTGCGGCTGCTCCGGGGCGCCCCAAGGCAGCGGGTCTGCACCCTGT
TCATCATCGGCTTCAAGTTCACGTTTTTCGTCTCCATCATGATCTACTGGCACGTTGTGGGAGAGCCCAA
GGAGAAAGGGCAGCTCTATAACCTGCCAGCAGAGATCCCCTGCCCCACCTTGACACCCCCCACCCCACCC
TCCCACGGCCCCACTCCAGGCAACATCTTCTTCCTGGAGACTTCAGACCGGACCAACCCCAACTTCCTGT
TCATGTGCTCGGTGGAGTCGGCCGCCAGAACTCACCCCGAATCCCACGTGCTGGTCCTGATGAAAGGGCT
TCCGGGTGGCAACGCCTCTCTGCCCCGGCACCTGGGCATCTCACTTCTGAGCTGCTTCCCGAATGTCCAG
ATGCTCCCGCTGGACCTGCGGGAGCTGTTCCGGGACACACCCCTGGCCGACTGGTACGCGGCCGTGCAGG
GGCGCTGGGAGCCCTACCTGCTGCCCGTGCTCTCCGACGCCTCCAGGATCGCACTCATGTGGAAGTTCGG
CGGCATCTACCTGGACACGGACTTCATTGTTCTCAAGAACCTGCGGAACCTGACCAACGTGCTGGGCACC
CAGTCCCGCTACGTCCTCAACGGCGCGTTCCTGGCCTTCGAGCGCCGGCACGAGTTCATGGCGCTGTGCA
TGCGGGACTTCGTGGACCACTACAACGGCTGGATCTGGGGTCACCAGGGCCCGCAGCTGCTCACGCGGGT
CTTCAAGAAGTGGTGTTCCATCCGCAGCCTGGCCGAGAGCCGCGTCTGCCGCGGCGTCACCACCCTGCCC
CCTGAGGCCTTCTACCCCATCCCCTGGCAGGACTGGAAGAAGTACTTTGAGGACATCAACCCCGAGGAGC
TGCCGCGGCTGCTCAGTGCCACCTATGCTGTCCACGTGTGGAACAAGAAGAGCCAGGGCACGCGGTTCGA
GGCCACGTCCAGGGCACTGCTGGCCCAGCTGCATGCCCGCTACTGCCCCACGACGCACGAGGCCATGAAA
ATGTACTTG
